Addgene plasmid #158810: JGI_018265
Purpose: Rare earth element alcohol dehydrogenases
Depositing lab: Joint Genome Institute. Publication: Rare earth element alcohol dehydrogenases widely occur among globally distributed, numerically abundant and environmentally important microbes. Huang J, Yu Z, Groom J, Cheng JF, Tarver A, Yoshikuni Y, Chistoserdova L. ISME J. 2019 Aug;13(8):2005-2017. doi: 10.1038/s41396-019-0414-z. Epub 2019 Apr 5. PubMed 30952993.
Backbone
  Vector backbone: pCM80_PxoxF
  Vector type: Synthetic Biology
Growth in bacteria
  Bacterial resistance: Tetracycline, 10 μg/mL
  Growth temperature: 37°C
  Growth strain: Top10
  Copy number: Low Copy
Gene/Insert
  Gene/Insert name: ETSY1_00865 (alt name: Batch190_p007)
  Species: Synthetic
  Cloning method: Gibson Cloning
Terms and licenses: Academic/Nonprofit Terms; Industry Terms: Not Available to Industry
Depositor comments: pCM80_PxoxF vector with ETSY1_00865 insert, JGI ICE Registry: https://registry.jgi.doe.gov/entry/18265
How to cite: JGI_018265 was a gift from Joint Genome Institute (Addgene plasmid # 158810 ; http://n2t.net/addgene:158810 ; RRID:Addgene_158810)
