[The description below was written by a language model from this plasmid's Addgene catalogue record and pLannotate feature annotations shown in this document.]
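Description:
JGI_018265 is a broad-host-range bacterial expression plasmid built on the pCM80_PxoxF backbone and catalogued as a synthetic biology vector. The 9.3 kb sequence carries two replication systems: the IncP oriV together with its trans-acting replication initiator trfA, which supports maintenance in diverse Gram-negative hosts, and a ColE1/pMB1-type origin for propagation in E. coli (the record lists it as low copy, grown in Top10). An IncP oriT with traJ and a traI fragment makes the plasmid mobilisable by conjugation when transfer functions are supplied in trans. Selection is by tetracycline, through the tetA efflux gene. Partial tetR sequences lie on either side of tetA. Several backbone remnants are also annotated, including fragments of bla, lacI, rop, bom and lacZα, a pUC-type multiple cloning site, and a lac promoter/operator with its CAP binding site.

The insert, ETSY1_00865, is a synthetic gene introduced by Gibson assembly. It belongs to a collection of candidate rare earth element-dependent alcohol dehydrogenases. The feature table does not annotate the coding sequence itself. However, the unannotated stretch between a phage T7 gene 10 ribosome binding site and a downstream His-tag annotation is consistent with an open reading frame carrying a C-terminal polyhistidine tag for affinity purification. The backbone name suggests that expression is driven by an xoxF promoter, but no such promoter appears among the detected features. The record does not say which host was used for expression. The stated purpose is limited to the study of rare earth element alcohol dehydrogenases, presumably through expression and characterisation of the encoded enzyme.
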