Features (pLannotate 1.2.2; 20 found; start..end, strand, type, name):
    325..347     +  RBS            RBS: efficient ribosome binding site from bacteriophage T7 gene 10 (Olins and Rangwala, 1989)
   2076..2095    +  CDS            7xHis (fragment): 6xHis affinity tag
   2122..2178    -  misc_feature   MCS: pUC18/19 multiple cloning site
   2175..2332    +  CDS            lacZα (fragment): LacZα fragment of β-galactosidase; lacZ fragment
   2338..2437    -  misc_feature   bom (fragment): basis of mobility region from pBR322
   2539..2574    -  CDS            rop (fragment): Rop protein, which maintains plasmids at low copy number; rop
   2639..3281    -  CDS            TetR (fragment): tetracycline resistance regulatory protein; tetR
   3387..4586    +  CDS            TcR: tetracycline efflux protein; tetA; confers resistance to tetracycline
   4645..4797    -  CDS            tetR (fragment): TETR1_ECOLX - Experimental evidence at protein level: Swiss-Prot protein existence level 1. TetR is the repressor of the tetracycline resistance element; its N-terminal region forms a helix-turn-helix structure and binds DNA. Binding of tetracycline to TetR reduces the repressor affinity for the tetracycline resistance gene (tetA) promoter operator sites. From Escherichia coli.
   4817..5965    -  CDS            trfA: trans-acting replication protein that binds to and activates oriV
   6095..6199    -  CDS            traI (fragment): TRAI6_ECOLX - Experimental evidence at protein level: Swiss-Prot protein existence level 1. The initiation process of transfer DNA synthesis requires the interaction of at least three plasmid-specific components (TraH, I, and J) at the transfer origin resulting in the assembly of a specialised nucleoprotein complex - the relaxosome. Site- and strand-specific cleavage at the transfer origin is dependent on TraI and TraJ. From Escherichia coli.
   6237..6608    -  CDS            traJ: oriT-recognizing protein; traJ
   6641..6750    -  oriT           oriT: incP origin of transfer
   6903..7534    +  rep_origin     oriV: incP origin of replication
   7612..7825    +  CDS            bla(M) (fragment): β-lactamase lacking the signal sequence; bla(M); allows cytosolic expression of β-lactamase
   7997..8585    +  rep_origin     ori: high-copy-number ColE1/pMB1/pBR322/pUC origin of replication
   8768..8860    +  CDS            lacI (fragment): lac repressor; lacI; The lac repressor binds to the lac operator to inhibit transcription in E. coli. This inhibition can be relieved by adding lactose or isopropyl-β-D-thiogalactopyranoside (IPTG).
   8873..8894    +  protein_bind   CAP binding site: CAP binding activates transcription in the presence of cAMP. E. coli catabolite activator protein
   8909..8939    +  promoter       lac promoter: promoter for the E. coli lac operon
   8947..8963    +  protein_bind   lac operator: The lac repressor binds to the lac operator to inhibit transcription in E. coli. This inhibition can be relieved by adding lactose or isopropyl-β-D-thiogalactopyranoside (IPTG). lac repressor encoded by lacI
>Addgene plasmid #158810 | JGI_018265 | addgene full sequence | sequence record 316152 | Addgene NGS Result
GCAACGCAAAATGCTGAATTTAGCAGGCAAGTTTCCTGATAAAGGGCCCTGTGAGTGCGACATTCGACGC
GCGAAAGCGAGTTGACGGCGCCCGAAATTTTCTTAGAGTTCGTTCAAGCTTCGGTTTCGGGGAGCCGCTA
AGGGATGCGGACCCAGCCGGGTAAGTCGCCGGGAACTATGGAATAATCCTAATTTCTGTGCGGCAGGCGC
GAGCTGCCGGAGCGAATATCATCCCTGTCGCAAACAGCAGGTCAATCAACGGTGGGTAGCGGGCTGCTAT
CCAGCGGCGGATAAGACTTGTCGGAGGAATCCTCTAGAAATAATTTTGTTTAACTTTAAGAAGGAGATAT
ACCATGAACCGCATCGTGCGGAATCTGGCGTTCGGCGGCCTGACATTGCTGCTCTGCCTCCTGGGCACCG
CGGGCTGGGCACAAGACGATGAACCGAGCAAGCCGGTCACCGACGTCTTGCTCGCCGCCGACCCCGCCGA
GAGCTGGCTCCATACGAACGGCAACTGGGCGGGGCAGCGCTATTCTACGCTCTCGCAACTGAACGCCTAC
AATGTCAAGGGCCTGAAGGTCGCCTGGATGTTCAGCACCGGTGGCAAGACCGATGCCCAGAACACCCCCC
TCTACCATGACGGCCTGATCTACTTCGCCCAGGACAACCAGGTCTTCGCCATCAACGCGCGCAGCGGGAA
GCAAGTCTGGCTGTACACGCATGAGCTTCCCGAAGATTTCGGAGGCTACAACGTCCCCTTCATCACGGGC
AAGCACCGCGGGGTAGCGCTCTACGGGGAGCACATCTATTTCCTGTCCAACGACACCAAACTCCATGCCA
TCCACTACAAGACCGGCCAGCCCAAGTTCGTCAAGCAGTACCTCAAGTACCCGAAGAAGTTCGAAGAGGC
CGAGGATGCGAATGGCTACGCGACCACCGTGGGCAGCCTCGCCATCCCGGGTAAGATCCTCGTGCCGCTC
AACGGGACGGATTGGGGCGGCCTCCCCGGCTTCGTCTACGCGGTTCACCCCGACAACGGGGAGATCCTCT
GGCAGGCCAACATGATCCCGGGCCCGGGCGAGCCGGGCGCCGAGACGTGGCCCGGCGATAGCCGCGAGTA
CGGCGGCGCCGGCCCGTGGATCACGGGCTCGTGGGATCCCGAGCTCAAGATGTACTATACGGGCACCGCC
AACGCGTACCCCTGGAACCCTAAGACGCGCGGGGACGGGAAGTACGATAACGTCGGTGCCGCCTCGGTGG
TGGCCATCAACACGGATACAGGCAAGGTGGTCTGGCGCTACGTAGTGGTTCCGGGCGACCCGTGGGACTA
CGACACCATGTCGACCCCGGTCATCATCAAGCTCGATGGCGAAAAGGTCCTGGTGCAGCCGAACAAGACC
GGCTACGTGCATTACCTGGATCCGAAGACCGGCCAGTTCCTGCGGGCGGTCGCATTCGCGGACAAGATCA
ACTGGGCGAAGGGCTATGACGTGGAGGGGCGGCCGATCGACCAGATCGCGCTGCCGAAGGAGGGTGCCGA
CCCCGTGGAGGTGTGGCCCAGCTTGCTGGGTGCCGTCAACATGTACCCCACCTCGTACAGCCCGAAGACG
GGCCTCATCTACCTCCCCGCCGTCAACGCTGGCATGGAGTACGGTTACGAGGAGATCAAGACGATCAGCA
ACGTTCGGCATTTCGGCGCCTATCAGGAGTTCATTTGGGGCTACGAGGTCAATCTCGCCCTAAACCCGCA
GACCGGCCAGGAGGTCTGGCGGGACCAGAAGAGCAAGCACGGCTACGCGGGCGGCATGCTCTCGACGGCG
GGTAACGTGGTGTTCTACACCTCCGCCAGCGGCCAGTTCCACGCCACCAACGCCGCCACGGGAGAGATCC
TCTATACCTTCAACCTGGGAACCACCGCGAAGGCCGGCCCGATCACCTTCATGCTGGACGGCAAGCAGTA
CGTCGTGCAGGCCGTGGGCGGAGTCCCGGGCTTCGGATACGAGGGCCACAACCTGCAGCATGGTAACATG
GTCGTTGCGTTCACCCGAGCCGAAAACCTCTATTTTCAGGGACATCATCACCATCACCATCACCACTGAC
AGCTATGACCATGATTACGCCAAGCTTGCATGCCTGCAGGTCGACTCTAGAGGATCCCCGGGTACCGAGC
TCGAATTCACTGGCCGTCGTTTTACAACGTCGTGACTGGGAAAACCCTGGCGTTACCCAACTTAATCGCC
TTGCAGCACATCCCCCTTTCGCCAGCTGGCGTAATAGCGAAGAGGCCCGCACCGATCGCCCTTCCCAACA
GTTGCGCAGCCTGAATGGCGAATGGCGCCTGATGCGGTATTTTCTCCTTACGCATCTGTGCGGTATTTCA
CACCGCATATGGTGCACTCTCAGTACAATCTGCTCTGATGCCGCATAGTTAAGCCAGCCCCGACACCCGC
CAACACCCGCTGACGCGCCCTGACGGGCTTGTATGCTCCCGGCATCCGCTTACAGACAAGCTGTGACCGT
CTCCGGGAGCTGCATGTGTCAGAGGTTTTCACCGTCATCACCGAAACGCGCGAGACGAAAGGGCCTCGTG
ATACGCCTATTTTTATAGGTTAATGTCATGATAATAATGGTTTCTTAGCACCCTTTCTCGGTCCTTCAAC
GTTCCTGACAACGAGCCTCCTTTTCGCCAATCCATCGACAATCACCGCGAGTCCCTGCTCGAACGCTGCG
TCCGGACCGGCTTCGTCGAAGGCGTCTATCGCGGCCCGCAACAGCGGCGAGAGCGGAGCCTGTTCAACGG
TGCCGCCGCGCTCGCCGGCATCGCTGTCGCCGGCCTGCTCCTCAAGCACGGCCCCAACAGTGAAGTAGCT
GATTGTCATCAGCGCATTGACGGCGTCCCCGGCCGAAAAACCCGCCTCGCAGAGGAAGCGAAGCTGCGCG
TCGGCCGTTTCCATCTGCGGTGCGCCCGGTCGCGTGCCGGCATGGATGCGCGCGCCATCGCGGTAGGCGA
GCAGCGCCTGCCTGAAGCTGCGGGCATTCCCGATCAGAAATGAGCGCCAGTCGTCGTCGGCTCTCGGCAC
CGAATGCGTATGATTCTCCGCCAGCATGGCTTCGGCCAGTGCGTCGAGCAGCGCCCGCTTGTTCCTGAAG
TGCCAGTAAAGCGCCGGCTGCTGAACCCCCAACCGTTCCGCCAGTTTGCGTGTCGTCAGACCGTCTACGC
CGACCTCGTTCAACAGGTCCAGGGCGGCACGGATCACTGTATTCGGCTGCAACTTTGTCATGCTTGACAC
TTTATCACTGATAAACATAATATGTCCACCAACTTATCAGTGATAAAGAATCCGCGCGTTCAATCGGACC
AGCGGAGGCTGGTCCGGAGGCCAGACGTGAAACCCAACATACCCCTGATCGTAATTCTGAGCACTGTCGC
GCTCGACGCTGTCGGCATCGGCCTGATTATGCCGGTGCTGCCGGGCCTCCTGCGCGATCTGGTTCACTCG
AACGACGTCACCGCCCACTATGGCATTCTGCTGGCGCTGTATGCGTTGGTGCAATTTGCCTGCGCACCTG
TGCTGGGCGCGCTGTCGGATCGTTTCGGGCGGCGGCCAATCTTGCTCGTCTCGCTGGCCGGCGCCACTGT
CGACTACGCCATCATGGCGACAGCGCCTTTCCTTTGGGTTCTCTATATCGGGCGGATCGTGGCCGGCATC
ACCGGGGCGACTGGGGCGGTAGCCGGCGCTTATATTGCCGATATCACTGATGGCGATGAGCGCGCGCGGC
ACTTCGGCTTCATGAGCGCCTGTTTCGGGTTCGGGATGGTCGCGGGACCTGTGCTCGGTGGGCTGATGGG
CGGTTTCTCCCCCCACGCTCCGTTCTTCGCCGCGGCAGCCTTGAACGGCCTCAATTTCCTGACGGGCTGT
TTCCTTTTGCCGGAGTCGCACAAAGGCGAACGCCGGCCGTTACGCCGGGAGGCTCTCAACCCGCTCGCTT
CGTTCCGGTGGGCCCGGGGCATGACCGTCGTCGCCGCCCTGATGGCGGTCTTCTTCATCATGCAACTTGT
CGGACAGGTGCCGGCCGCGCTTTGGGTCATTTTCGGCGAGGATCGCTTTCACTGGGACGCGACCACGATC
GGCATTTCGCTTGCCGCATTTGGCATTCTGCATTCACTCGCCCAGGCAATGATCACCGGCCCTGTAGCCG
CCCGGCTCGGCGAAAGGCGGGCACTCATGCTCGGAATGATTGCCGACGGCACAGGCTACATCCTGCTTGC
CTTCGCGACACGGGGATGGATGGCGTTCCCGATCATGGTCCTGCTTGCTTCGGGTGGCATCGGAATGCCG
GCGCTGCAAGCAATGTTGTCCAGGCAGGTGGATGAGGAACGTCAGGGGCAGCTGCAAGGCTCACTGGCGG
CGCTCACCAGCCTGACCTCGATCGTCGGACCCCTCCTCTTCACGGCGATCTATGCGGCTTCTATAACAAC
GTGGAACGGGTGGGCATGGATTGCAGGCGCTGCCCTCTACTTGCTCTGCCTGCCGGCGCTGCGTCGCGGG
CTTTGGAGCGGCGCAGGGCAACGAGCCGATCGCTGATCGTGGAAACGATAGGCCTATGCCATGCGGGTCA
AGGCGACTTCCGGCAAGCTATACGCGCCCTAGAATTGTCAATTTTAATCCTCTGTTTATCGGCAGTTCGT
AGAGCGCGCCGTGCGTCCCGAGCGATACTGAGCGAAGCAAGTGCGTCGAGCAGTGCCCGCTTGTTCCTGA
AATGCCAGTAAAGCGCTGGCTGCTGAACCCCCAGCCGGAACTGACCCCACAAGGCCCTAGCGTTTGCAAT
GCACCAGGTCATCATTGACCCAGGCGTGTTCCACCAGGCCGCTGCCTCGCAACTCTTCGCAGGCTTCGCC
GACCTGCTCGCGCCACTTCTTCACGCGGGTGGAATCCGATCCGCACATGAGGCGGAAGGTTTCCAGCTTG
AGCGGGTACGGCTCCCGGTGCGAGCTGAAATAGTCGAACATCCGTCGGGCCGTCGGCGACAGCTTGCGGT
ACTTCTCCCATATGAATTTCGTGTAGTGGTCGCCAGCAAACAGCACGACGATTTCCTCGTCGATCAGGAC
CTGGCAACGGGACGTTTTCTTGCCACGGTCCAGGACGCGGAAGCGGTGCAGCAGCGACACCGATTCCAGG
TGCCCAACGCGGTCGGACGTGAAGCCCATCGCCGTCGCCTGTAGGCGCGACAGGCATTCCTCGGCCTTCG
TGTAATACCGGCCATTGATCGACCAGCCCAGGTCCTGGCAAAGCTCGTAGAACGTGAAGGTGATCGGCTC
GCCGATAGGGGTGCGCTTCGCGTACTCCAACACCTGCTGCCACACCAGTTCGTCATCGTCGGCCCGCAGC
TCGACGCCGGTGTAGGTGATCTTCACGTCCTTGTTGACGTGGAAAATGACCTTGTTTTGCAGCGCCTCGC
GCGGGATTTTCTTGTTGCGCGTGGTGAACAGGGCAGAGCGGGCCGTGTCGTTTGGCATCGCTCGCATCGT
GTCCGGCCACGGCGCAATATCGAACAAGGAAAGCTGCATTTCCTTGATCTGCTGCTTCGTGTGTTTCAGC
AACGCGGCCTGCTTGGCCTCGCTGACCTGTTTTGCCAGGTCCTCGCCGGCGGTTTTTCGCTTCTTGGTCG
TCATAGTTCCTCGCGTGTCGATGGTCATCGACTTCGCCAAACCTGCCGCCTCCTGTTCGAGACGACGCGA
ACGCTCCACGGCGGCCGATGGCGCGGGCAGGGCAGGGGGAGCCAGTTGCACGCTGTCGCGCTCGATCTTG
GCCGTAGCTTGCTGGACCATCGAGCCGACGGACTGGAAGGTTTCGCGGGGCGCACGCATGACGGTGCGGC
TTGCGATGGTTTCGGCATCCTCGGCGGAAAACCCCGCGTCGATCAGTTCTTGCCTGTATGCCTTCCGGTC
AAACGTCCGATTCATTCACCCTCCTTGCGGGATTGCCCCGACTCACGCCGGGGCAATGTGCCCTTATTCC
TGATTTGACCCGCCTGGTGCCTTGGTGTCCAGATAATCCACCTTATCGGCAATGAAGTCGGTCCCGTAGA
CCGTCTGGCCGTCCTTCTCGTACTTGGTATTCCGAATCTTGCCCTGCACGAATACCAGCTCCGCGAAGTC
GCTCTTCTTGATGGAGCGCATGGGGACGTGCTTGGCAATCACGCGCACCCCCCGGCCGTTTTAGCGGCTA
AAAAAGTCATGGCTCTGCCCTCGGGCGGACCACGCCCATCATGACCTTGCCAAGCTCGTCCTGCTTCTCT
TCGATCTTCGCCAGCAGGGCGAGGATCGTGGCATCACCGAACCGCGCCGTGCGCGGGTCGTCGGTGAGCC
AGAGTTTCAGCAGGCCGCCCAGGCGGCCCAGGTCGCCATTGATGCGGGCCAGCTCGCGGACGTGCTCATA
GTCCACGACGCCCGTGATTTTGTAGCCCTGGCCGACGGCCAGCAGGTAGGCCTACAGGCTCATGCCGGCC
GCCGCCGCCTTTTCCTCAATCGCTCTTCGTTCGTCTGGAAGGCAGTACACCTTGATAGGTGGGCTGCCCT
TCCTGGTTGGCTTGGTTTCATCAGCCATCCGCTTGCCCTCATCTGTTACGCCGGCGGTAGCCGGCCAGCC
TCGCAGAGCAGGATTCCCGTTGAGCACCGCCAGGTGCGAATAAGGGACAGTGAAGAAGGAACACCCGCTC
GCGGGTGGGCCTACTTCACCTATCCTGCCCGGCTGACGCCGTTGGATACACCAAGGAAAGTCTACACGAA
CCCTTTGGCAAAATCCTGTATATCGTGCGAAAAAGGATGGATATACCGAAAAAATCGCTATAATGACCCC
GAAGCAGGGTTATGCAGCGGAAAAGATCCGTCGACCCTTTCCGACGCTCACCGGGCTGGTTGCCCTCGCC
GCTGGGCTGGCGGCCGTCTATGGCCCTGCAAACGCGCCAGAAACGCCGTCGAAGCCGTGTGCGAGACACC
GCGGCCGCCGGCGTTGTGGATACCTCGCGGAAAACTTGGCCCTCACTGACAGATGAGGGGCGGACGTTGA
CACTTGAGGGGCCGACTCACCCGGCGCGGCGTTGACAGATGAGGGGCAGGCTCGATTTCGGCCGGCGACG
TGGAGCTGGCCAGCCTCGCAAATCGGCGAAAACGCCTGATTTTACGCGAGTTTCCCACAGATGATGTGGA
CAAGCCTGGGGATAAGTGCCCTGCGGTATTGACACTTGAGGGGCGCGACTACTGACAGATGAGGGGCGCG
ATCCTTGACACTTGAGGGGCAGAGTGCTGACAGATGAGGGGCGCACCTATTGACATTTGAGGGGCTGTCC
ACAGGCAGAAAATCCAGCATTTGCAAGGGTTTCCGCCCGTTTTTCGGCCACCGCTAACCTGTCTTTTAAC
CTGCTTTTAAACCAATATTTATAAACCTTGTTTTTAACCAGGGCTGCGCCCTGTGCGCGTGACCGCGCAC
GCCGAAGGGGGGTGCCCCCCCTTCTCGAACCCTCCCGGCCCGCTAACGCGGGCCTCCCATCCCCCCAGGG
GCTGCGCCCCTCGGCCGCGAACGGCCTCACCCCAAAAATGGCAGCCAAGCTGACCACTTCTGCGCTCGGC
CCTTCCGGCTGGCTGGTTTATTGCTGATAAATCTGGAGCCGGTGAGCGTGGGTCTCGCGGTATCATTGCA
GCACTGGGGCCAGATGGTAAGCCCTCCCGTATCGTAGTTATCTACACGACGGGGAGTCAGGCAACTATGG
ATGAACGAAATAGACAGATCGCTGAGATAGGTGCCTCACTGATTAAGCATTGGTAACTGTCAGACCAAGT
TTACTCATATATACTTTAGATTGATTTAAAACTTCATTTTTAATTTAAAAGGATCTAGGTGAAGATCCTT
TTTGATAATCTCATGACCAAAATCCCTTAACGTGAGTTTTCGTTCCACTGAGCGTCAGACCCCGTAGAAA
AGATCAAAGGATCTTCTTGAGATCCTTTTTTTCTGCGCGTAATCTGCTGCTTGCAAACAAAAAAACCACC
GCTACCAGCGGTGGTTTGTTTGCCGGATCAAGAGCTACCAACTCTTTTTCCGAAGGTAACTGGCTTCAGC
AGAGCGCAGATACCAAATACTGTTCTTCTAGTGTAGCCGTAGTTAGGCCACCACTTCAAGAACTCTGTAG
CACCGCCTACATACCTCGCTCTGCTAATCCTGTTACCAGTGGCTGCTGCCAGTGGCGATAAGTCGTGTCT
TACCGGGTTGGACTCAAGACGATAGTTACCGGATAAGGCGCAGCGGTCGGGCTGAACGGGGGGTTCGTGC
ACACAGCCCAGCTTGGAGCGAACGACCTACACCGAACTGAGATACCTACAGCGTGAGCTATGAGAAAGCG
CCACGCTTCCCGAAGGGAGAAAGGCGGACAGGTATCCGGTAAGCGGCAGGGTCGGAACAGGAGAGCGCAC
GAGGGAGCTTCCAGGGGGAAACGCCTGGTATCTTTATAGTCCTGTCGGGTTTCGCCACCTCTGACTTGAG
CGTCGATTTTTGTGATGCTCGTCAGGGGGGCGGAGCCTATGGAAAAACGCCAGCAACGCGGCCTTTTTAC
GGTTCCTGGCCTTTTGCTGGCCTTTTGCTCACATGTTCTTTCCTGCGTTATCCCCTGATTCTGTGGATAA
CCGTATTACCGCCTTTGAGTGAGCTGATACCGCTCGCCGCAGCCGAACGACCGAGCGCAGCGAGTCAGTG
AGCGAGGAAGCGGAAGAGCGCCCAATACGCAAACCGCCTCTCCCCGCGCGTTGGCCGATTCATTAATGCA
GCTGGCACGACAGGTTTCCCGACTGGAAAGCGGGCAGTGAGCGCAACGCAATTAATGTGAGTTAGCTCAC
TCATTAGGCACCCCAGGCTTTACACTTTATGCTTCCGGCTCGTATGTTGTGTGGAATTGTGAGCGGATAA
CAATTTCACACAGGAAACAGCTATGACCATGATTACGCCAAGCTAGCTTCCCGCTTGGTCGGGCCGCTTC
GCGAGGGCCCGTTGACGACAACGGTGCGATGGGTCCCGGCCCCGGTCAAGACGATGCCAATACGTTGCGA
CACTACGCCTTGGCACTTTTAGAATTGCCTTATCGTCCTGATAAGAAATGTCCGACCAGCTAAAGACATC
GCGTCCAATCAAAGCCTAGAAAATATAGGCGAAGGGACGCTAATAAGTCTTTCATAAGACCGCGCAAATC
TAAAAATATCCTTAGATTCACGATGCGGCACTTCGGATGACTTCCGAGCGAGCCTGGAACCTCAGAAAAA
CGTCTGAGAGATACCGCGGATCTCACACAGGAAATTTC
