>Addgene plasmid #158810 | JGI_018265 | depositor partial sequence | sequence record 306520 | gene insert with vector overlaps
GACTTGTCGGAGGAATCCTCTAGAAATAATTTTGTTTAACTTTAAGAAGGAGATATACCATGAACCGCAT
CGTGCGGAATCTGGCGTTCGGCGGCCTGACATTGCTGCTCTGCCTCCTGGGCACCGCGGGCTGGGCACAA
GACGATGAACCGAGCAAGCCGGTCACCGACGTCTTGCTCGCCGCCGACCCCGCCGAGAGCTGGCTCCATA
CGAACGGCAACTGGGCGGGGCAGCGCTATTCTACGCTCTCGCAACTGAACGCCTACAATGTCAAGGGCCT
GAAGGTCGCCTGGATGTTCAGCACCGGTGGCAAGACCGATGCCCAGAACACCCCCCTCTACCATGACGGC
CTGATCTACTTCGCCCAGGACAACCAGGTCTTCGCCATCAACGCGCGCAGCGGGAAGCAAGTCTGGCTGT
ACACGCATGAGCTTCCCGAAGATTTCGGAGGCTACAACGTCCCCTTCATCACGGGCAAGCACCGCGGGGT
AGCGCTCTACGGGGAGCACATCTATTTCCTGTCCAACGACACCAAACTCCATGCCATCCACTACAAGACC
GGCCAGCCCAAGTTCGTCAAGCAGTACCTCAAGTACCCGAAGAAGTTCGAAGAGGCCGAGGATGCGAATG
GCTACGCGACCACCGTGGGCAGCCTCGCCATCCCGGGTAAGATCCTCGTGCCGCTCAACGGGACGGATTG
GGGCGGCCTCCCCGGCTTCGTCTACGCGGTTCACCCCGACAACGGGGAGATCCTCTGGCAGGCCAACATG
ATCCCGGGCCCGGGCGAGCCGGGCGCCGAGACGTGGCCCGGCGATAGCCGCGAGTACGGCGGCGCCGGCC
CGTGGATCACGGGCTCGTGGGATCCCGAGCTCAAGATGTACTATACGGGCACCGCCAACGCGTACCCCTG
GAACCCTAAGACGCGCGGGGACGGGAAGTACGATAACGTCGGTGCCGCCTCGGTGGTGGCCATCAACACG
GATACAGGCAAGGTGGTCTGGCGCTACGTAGTGGTTCCGGGCGACCCGTGGGACTACGACACCATGTCGA
CCCCGGTCATCATCAAGCTCGATGGCGAAAAGGTCCTGGTGCAGCCGAACAAGACCGGCTACGTGCATTA
CCTGGATCCGAAGACCGGCCAGTTCCTGCGGGCGGTCGCATTCGCGGACAAGATCAACTGGGCGAAGGGC
TATGACGTGGAGGGGCGGCCGATCGACCAGATCGCGCTGCCGAAGGAGGGTGCCGACCCCGTGGAGGTGT
GGCCCAGCTTGCTGGGTGCCGTCAACATGTACCCCACCTCGTACAGCCCGAAGACGGGCCTCATCTACCT
CCCCGCCGTCAACGCTGGCATGGAGTACGGTTACGAGGAGATCAAGACGATCAGCAACGTTCGGCATTTC
GGCGCCTATCAGGAGTTCATTTGGGGCTACGAGGTCAATCTCGCCCTAAACCCGCAGACCGGCCAGGAGG
TCTGGCGGGACCAGAAGAGCAAGCACGGCTACGCGGGCGGCATGCTCTCGACGGCGGGTAACGTGGTGTT
CTACACCTCCGCCAGCGGCCAGTTCCACGCCACCAACGCCGCCACGGGAGAGATCCTCTATACCTTCAAC
CTGGGAACCACCGCGAAGGCCGGCCCGATCACCTTCATGCTGGACGGCAAGCAGTACGTCGTGCAGGCCG
TGGGCGGAGTCCCGGGCTTCGGATACGAGGGCCACAACCTGCAGCATGGTAACATGGTCGTTGCGTTCAC
CCGAGCCGAAAACCTCTATTTTCAGGGACATCATCACCATCACCATCACCACTGACAGCT
